>Addgene plasmid #216815 | pDM053 | addgene full sequence | sequence record 429382 | Addgene NGS Result
TCGCGCGTTTCGGTGATGACGGTGAAAACCTCTGACACATGCAGCTCCCGGAGACGGTCACAGCTTGTCT
GTAAGCGGATGCCGGGAGCAGACAAGCCCGTCAGGGCGCGTCAGCGGGTGTTGGCGGGTGTCGGGGCTGG
CTTAACTATGCGGCATCAGAGCAGATTGTACTGAGAGTGCACCATATGCGGTGTGAAATACCGCACAGAT
GCGTAAGGAGAAAATACCGCATCAGGCGCCATTCGCCATTCAGGCTGCGCAACTGTTGGGAAGGGCGATC
GGTGCGGGCCTCTTCGCTATTACGCCAGCTGGCGAAAGGGGGATGTGCTGCAAGGCGATTAAGTTGGGTA
ACGCCAGGGTTTTCCCAGTCACGACGTTGTAAAACGACGGCCAGTGAATTCGAGCTCGGTACCCGGGGAT
CCATGGTCTCCAAGGGTGAGGAGGACAACATGGCCTCCCTCCCCGCCACCCACGAGTTACACATCTTTGG
TTCCATCAACGGTGTCGACTTCGACATGGTCGGTCAGGGTACCGGTAACCCCAACGACGGTTACGAGGAG
CTCAACCTCAAGTCCACCAAGGGTGACCTCCAGTTCTCCCCCTGGATTCTCGTCCCTCATATCGGTTACG
GTTTCCACCAGTACCTCCCCTACCCTGACGGTATGTCCCCCTTCCAGGCCGCCATGGTTGATGGTTCCGG
TTACCAGGTCCACCGCACTATGCAGTTTGAAGATGGTGCCTCCCTCACCGTCAACTACCGCTACACCTAC
GAGGGTTCCCACATCAAAGGTGAAGCCCAGGTCAAGGGTACCGGTTTCCCTGCTGACGGTCCTGTCATGA
CCAACTCCCTCACCGCTGCTGACTGGTGCCGTTCCAAGAAGACTTACCCCAACGACAAGACCATCATCTC
CACCTTCAAGTGGTCCTACACCACCGGTAATGGTAAGCGCTACCGCTCCACCGCCCGCACCACCTACACC
TTTGCCAAGCCTATGGCCGCCAACTATCTCAAGAACCAGCCCATGTACGTCTTCCGTAAGACCGAGCTCA
AGCACTCCAAGACCGAGCTCAACTTCAAGGAGTGGCAGAAGGCCTTCACCGACGTCATGGGTATGGACGA
GCTCTACAAGAACATCCTCGGTCCCATCCGCGGATCCTCTAGAGTCGACCTGCAGGCATGCAAGCTTGGC
GTAATCATGGTCATAGCTGTTTCCTGTGTGAAATTGTTATCCGCTCACAATTCCACACAACATACGAGCC
GGAAGCATAAAGTGTAAAGCCTGGGGTGCCTAATGAGTGAGCTAACTCACATTAATTGCGTTGCGCTCAC
TGCCCGCTTTCCAGTCGGGAAACCTGTCGTGCCAGCTGCATTAATGAATCGGCCAACGCGCGGGGAGAGG
CGGTTTGCGTATTGGGCGCTCTTCCGCTTCCTCGCTCACTGACTCGCTGCGCTCGGTCGTTCGGCTGCGG
CGAGCGGTATCAGCTCACTCAAAGGCGGTAATACGGTTATCCACAGAATCAGGGGATAACGCAGGAAAGA
ACATGTGAGCAAAAGGCCAGCAAAAGGCCAGGAACCGTAAAAAGGCCGCGTTGCTGGCGTTTTTCCATAG
GCTCCGCCCCCCTGACGAGCATCACAAAAATCGACGCTCAAGTCAGAGGTGGCGAAACCCGACAGGACTA
TAAAGATACCAGGCGTTTCCCCCTGGAAGCTCCCTCGTGCGCTCTCCTGTTCCGACCCTGCCGCTTACCG
GATACCTGTCCGCCTTTCTCCCTTCGGGAAGCGTGGCGCTTTCTCATAGCTCACGCTGTAGGTATCTCAG
TTCGGTGTAGGTCGTTCGCTCCAAGCTGGGCTGTGTGCACGAACCCCCCGTTCAGCCCGACCGCTGCGCC
TTATCCGGTAACTATCGTCTTGAGTCCAACCCGGTAAGACACGACTTATCGCCACTGGCAGCAGCCACTG
GTAACAGGATTAGCAGAGCGAGGTATGTAGGCGGTGCTACAGAGTTCTTGAAGTGGTGGCCTAACTACGG
CTACACTAGAAGAACAGTATTTGGTATCTGCGCTCTGCTGAAGCCAGTTACCTTCGGAAAAAGAGTTGGT
AGCTCTTGATCCGGCAAACAAACCACCGCTGGTAGCGGTGGTTTTTTTGTTTGCAAGCAGCAGATTACGC
GCAGAAAAAAAGGATCTCAAGAAGATCCTTTGATCTTTTCTACGGGGTCTGACGCTCAGTGGAACGAAAA
CTCACGTTAAGGGATTTTGGTCATGAGATTATCAAAAAGGATCTTCACCTAGATCCTTTTAAATTAAAAA
TGAAGTTTTAAATCAATCTAAAGTATATATGAGTAAACTTGGTCTGACAGTTACCAATGCTTAATCAGTG
AGGCACCTATCTCAGCGATCTGTCTATTTCGTTCATCCATAGTTGCCTGACTCCCCGTCGTGTAGATAAC
TACGATACGGGAGGGCTTACCATCTGGCCCCAGTGCTGCAATGATACCGCGAGACCCACGCTCACCGGCT
CCAGATTTATCAGCAATAAACCAGCCAGCCGGAAGGGCCGAGCGCAGAAGTGGTCCTGCAACTTTATCCG
CCTCCATCCAGTCTATTAATTGTTGCCGGGAAGCTAGAGTAAGTAGTTCGCCAGTTAATAGTTTGCGCAA
CGTTGTTGCCATTGCTACAGGCATCGTGGTGTCACGCTCGTCGTTTGGTATGGCTTCATTCAGCTCCGGT
TCCCAACGATCAAGGCGAGTTACATGATCCCCCATGTTGTGCAAAAAAGCGGTTAGCTCCTTCGGTCCTC
CGATCGTTGTCAGAAGTAAGTTGGCCGCAGTGTTATCACTCATGGTTATGGCAGCACTGCATAATTCTCT
TACTGTCATGCCATCCGTAAGATGCTTTTCTGTGACTGGTGAGTACTCAACCAAGTCATTCTGAGAATAG
TGTATGCGGCGACCGAGTTGCTCTTGCCCGGCGTCAATACGGGATAATACCGCGCCACATAGCAGAACTT
TAAAAGTGCTCATCATTGGAAAACGTTCTTCGGGGCGAAAACTCTCAAGGATCTTACCGCTGTTGAGATC
CAGTTCGATGTAACCCACTCGTGCACCCAACTGATCTTCAGCATCTTTTACTTTCACCAGCGTTTCTGGG
TGAGCAAAAACAGGAAGGCAAAATGCCGCAAAAAAGGGAATAAGGGCGACACGGAAATGTTGAATACTCA
TACTCTTCCTTTTTCAATATTATTGAAGCATTTATCAGGGTTATTGTCTCATGAGCGGATACATATTTGA
ATGTATTTAGAAAAATAAACAAATAGGGGTTCCGCGCACATTTCCCCGAAAAGTGCCACCTGACGTCTAA
GAAACCATTATTATCATGACATTAACCTATAAAAATAGGCGTATCACGAGGCCCTTTCGTC
Features (pLannotate 1.2.2; 13 found; start..end, strand, type, name):
    137..236     +  misc_feature   bom (fragment): basis of mobility region from pBR322
    242..399     -  CDS            lacZα (fragment): LacZα fragment of β-galactosidase; lacZ fragment
    396..422     +  misc_feature   MCS (fragment): pUC18/19 multiple cloning site
    423..1130    +  CDS            mNeonGreen: mNeonGreen is a basic (constitutively fluorescent) green/yellow fluorescent protein published in 2013, derived from Branchiostoma lanceolatum. It is reported to be a very rapidly-maturing monomer with moderate acid sensitivity.
   1152..1187    +  misc_feature   MCS (fragment): pUC18/19 multiple cloning site
   1224..1240    -  protein_bind   lac operator: The lac repressor binds to the lac operator to inhibit transcription in E. coli. This inhibition can be relieved by adding lactose or isopropyl-β-D-thiogalactopyranoside (IPTG). lac repressor encoded by lacI
   1248..1278    -  promoter       lac promoter: promoter for the E. coli lac operon
   1293..1314    -  protein_bind   CAP binding site: CAP binding activates transcription in the presence of cAMP. E. coli catabolite activator protein
   1327..1419    -  CDS            lacI (fragment): lac repressor; lacI; The lac repressor binds to the lac operator to inhibit transcription in E. coli. This inhibition can be relieved by adding lactose or isopropyl-β-D-thiogalactopyranoside (IPTG).
   1602..2190    -  rep_origin     ori: high-copy-number ColE1/pMB1/pBR322/pUC origin of replication
   2361..3221    -  CDS            AmpR: β-lactamase; bla; confers resistance to ampicillin, carbenicillin, and related antibiotics
   3222..3326    -  promoter       AmpR promoter: bla
   3421..35      +  CDS            rop (fragment) (across the origin): Rop protein, which maintains plasmids at low copy number; rop
