[The description below was written by a language model from this plasmid's Addgene catalogue record and pLannotate feature annotations shown in this document.]
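Description:
pDM053 is a small (about 3.4 kb) pUC19-based plasmid that serves as a cloning and template source for a fluorescent-protein tagging module intended for Aspergillus nidulans. It is maintained in E. coli at high copy through the pUC-type ColE1/pMB1 origin and selected with ampicillin via the β-lactamase gene and its native promoter. The remaining annotated backbone elements are standard pUC19 remnants: short fragments of bom, rop and lacI, and the lac promoter, operator and CAP binding site beside a split multiple cloning site and a truncated lacZα.

The insert, assembled by Gibson cloning from a synthetic gene fragment, is an mNeonGreen coding sequence with codon usage adjusted for A. nidulans. mNeonGreen is a bright, rapidly maturing monomeric green/yellow fluorescent protein derived from Branchiostoma lanceolatum. It sits within the interrupted pUC19 polylinker and is followed at its C-terminal end by a short seven-residue peptide linker, so that the fluorescent protein can be fused upstream of a protein of interest, that is, for N-terminal tagging of the target. The coding sequence lies on the opposite strand to the lac promoter, and no fungal promoter, terminator or fungal selection marker is annotated. Although the plasmid is catalogued as a bacterial expression vector, it therefore appears to function as a storage and donor-template plasmid rather than an expression construct. The associated publication places it within a Golden Gate-based CRISPR-Cas9 toolkit for gene editing and fluorescent-protein tagging in A. nidulans. In that system the tag-plus-linker module would presumably be amplified or excised to build repair templates for tagging endogenous genes, although the record does not spell out the procedure.
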