Addgene plasmid #216815: pDM053
Purpose: Aspergillus nidulans codon-adjusted mNeonGreen fluorescent protein, includes linker for N-terminal tagging.
Depositing lab: Ken Sawin. Depositing organization: University of Edinburgh. Publication: Improved gene editing and fluorescent-protein tagging in Aspergillus nidulans using a Golden Gate-based CRISPR-Cas9 plasmid system. Modaffari D, Finlayson A, Miao Y, Wallace EWJ, Sawin KE. Wellcome Open Res. 2024 Oct 17;9:602. doi: 10.12688/wellcomeopenres.23086.1. eCollection 2024. PubMed 39640368.
Backbone
  Vector backbone: pUC19
  Vector type: Bacterial Expression
Growth in bacteria
  Bacterial resistance: Ampicillin, 100 μg/mL
  Growth temperature: 37°C
  Growth strain: DH5alpha
  Copy number: High Copy
Gene/Insert
  Gene/Insert name: mNeonGreen
  Species: Synthetic
  Mutation: Aspergillus nidulans codon-adjusted
  Tag / fusion protein: RIPGLIN (C terminal on insert)
  Cloning method: Gibson Cloning
  Sequencing primers: 5′ M13 Forward; 3′ M13 Reverse
Resource information
  A portion of this plasmid was derived from a plasmid made by: Synthethic gene fragment from IDT
Terms and licenses: Academic/Nonprofit Terms; Industry Terms: Not Available to Industry
How to cite: pDM053 was a gift from Ken Sawin (Addgene plasmid # 216815 ; http://n2t.net/addgene:216815 ; RRID:Addgene_216815)
